Addgene plasmid #54940: mApple-Profilin-10
Purpose: Localization: Cytoskeleton, Excitation: 568, Emission: 592
Depositing lab: Michael Davidson. Depositing organization: Florida State University, Tallahassee. Publication: Fluorescent protein tracking and detection: fluorescent protein structure and color variants. Rizzo MA, Davidson MW, Piston DW. Cold Spring Harb Protoc. 2009 Dec;2009(12):pdb.top63. doi: 10.1101/pdb.top63. PubMed 20150100.
Backbone
  Vector backbone: mApple
  Backbone size w/o insert (bp): 4750
  Vector type: Mammalian Expression
  Selectable markers: Neomycin (select with G418)
Growth in bacteria
  Bacterial resistance: Kanamycin, 50 μg/mL
  Growth temperature: 37°C
  Growth strain: DH5alpha
  Copy number: High Copy
Gene/Insert
  Gene/Insert name: Profilin (alt name: NM_011072.4)
  Species: M. musculus (mouse)
  Promoter: CMV
  Tag / fusion protein: mApple (N terminal on backbone)
  Cloning method: Unknown
  Sequencing primers: 5′ CMV-F; 3′ SV40pA-R
Terms and licenses: Academic/Nonprofit Terms; Industry Terms: Not Available to Industry
Depositor comments: . Excitation = 568; Emission = 592
How to cite: mApple-Profilin-10 was a gift from Michael Davidson (Addgene plasmid # 54940 ; http://n2t.net/addgene:54940 ; RRID:Addgene_54940)
