[The description below was written by a language model from this plasmid's Addgene catalogue record.]
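Description:
mApple-Profilin-10 is a mammalian expression plasmid that produces mouse profilin fused to the red-orange fluorescent protein mApple. It is built on an mApple backbone of about 4.75 kb (size without insert). The plasmid is maintained at high copy in E. coli under kanamycin selection. It also carries a neomycin resistance marker, so transfected mammalian cells can be selected with G418 if stable expression is wanted. The record does not name the origin of replication or provide a feature table, so the detailed layout of the backbone cannot be confirmed beyond these catalogue fields.

The fusion is driven by the CMV promoter, a strong constitutive promoter in most mammalian cell lines. The listed sequencing primers (a CMV forward primer and an SV40 polyA reverse primer) suggest that the transcript ends at an SV40 polyadenylation signal. mApple sits at the N terminus of the fusion, with profilin following it. The "10" in the name may refer to the length of the linker between the two proteins, but the record does not say so, and the cloning method is listed as unknown.

Profilin is a small actin-monomer-binding protein that regulates actin filament assembly, and the construct is catalogued as a cytoskeleton localization marker. With excitation at 568 nm and emission at 592 nm, it is suited to fluorescence imaging of profilin distribution and actin-associated structures in transfected cells. Its spectrum allows it to be combined with green or cyan fluorescent markers in multicolour experiments.
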