>Addgene plasmid #54940 | mApple-Profilin-10 | depositor partial sequence | sequence record 85328 | insert sequence
AGATCCGCTAGCGCTACCGGTCGCCACCATGGTGAGCAAGGGCGAGGAGAATAACATGGCCATCATCAAG
GAGTTCATGCGCTTCAAGGTGCACATGGAGGGCTCCGTGAACGGCCACGAGTTCGAGATCGAGGGCGAGG
GCGAGGGCCGCCCCTACGAGGCCTTTCAGACCGCTAAGCTGAAGGTGACCAAGGGTGGCCCCCTGCCCTT
CGCCTGGGACATCCTGTCCCCTCAGTTCATGTACGGCTCCAAGGTCTACATTAAGCACCCAGCCGACATC
CCCGACTACTTCAAGCTGTCCTTCCCCGAGGGCTTCAGGTGGGAGCGCGTGATGAACTTCGAGGACGGCG
GCATTATTCACGTTAACCAGGACTCCTCCCTGCAGGACGGCGTGTTCATCTACAAGGTGAAGCTGCGCGG
CACCAACTTCCCCTCCGACGGCCCCGTAATGCAGAAGAAGACCATGGGCTGGGAGGCCTCCGAGGAGCGG
ATGTACCCCGAGGACGGCGCCCTGAAGAGCGAGATCAAGAAGAGGCTGAAGCTGAAGGACGGCGGCCACT
ACGCCGCCGAGGTCAAGACCACCTACAAGGCCAAGAAGCCCGTGCAGCTGCCCGGCGCCTACATCGTCGA
CATCAAGTTGGACATCGTGTCCCACAACGAGGACTACACCATCGTGGAACAGTACGAACGCGCCGAGGGC
CGCCACTCCACCGGCGGCATGGACGAGCTGTACAAGTCCGGACTCAGATCTCGAGCTCAAGCTTCCATGG
CCGGGTGGAACGCCTACATCGACAGCCTTATGGCGGACGGGACCTGTCAGGACGCGGCCATCGTAGGCTA
CAAGGACTCGCCCTCCGTCTGGGCCGCCGTCCCCGGGAAGACCTTCGTTAGCATTACGCCAGCTGAGGTT
GGTGTCCTGGTAGGCAAAGACCGGTCAAGTTTTTTCGTCAATGGGCTGACACTTGGGGGCCAGAAATGTT
CTGTGATCCGGGACTCACTGCTGCAAGACGGGGAATTTACAATGGATCTTCGTACCAAGAGCACCGGAGG
AGCCCCCACCTTCAATGTCACTGTCACCATGACTGCCAAGACGCTAGTCCTGCTGATGGGCAAAGAAGGT
GTCCACGGTGGTTTGATCAACAAGAAATGTTATGAAATGGCCTCTCACCTGCGGCGTTCCCAGTACTAAG
GATCCACCGGATCTAGATAACTGATCATAATCAGCCATACCACATT
