>Addgene plasmid #54940 | mApple-Profilin-10 | addgene partial sequence | sequence record 96083 | mCherry-F 5'-ccccgtaatgcagaagaaga-3'
CCCCGAGGACGGCGCCCTGAAGAGCGAGATCAAGAAGAGGCTGAAGCTGAAGGACGGCGGCCACTACGCC
GCCGAGGTCAAGACCACCTACAAGGCCAAGAAGCCCGTGCAGCTGCCCGGCGCCTACATCGTCGACATCA
AGTTGGACATCGTGTCCCACAACGAGGACTACACCATCGTGGAACAGTACGAACGCGCCGAGGGCCGCCA
CTCCACCGGCGGCATGGACGAGCTGTACAAGTCCGGACTCAGATCTCGAGCTCAAGCTTCCATGGCCGGG
TGGAACGCCTACATCGACAGCCTTATGGCGGACGGGACCTGTCAGGACGCGGCCATCGTAGGCTACAAGG
ACTCGCCCTCCGTCTGGGCCGCCGTCCCCGGGAAGACCTTCGTTAGCATTACGCCAGCTGAGGTTGGTGT
CCTGGTAGGCAAAGACCGGTCAAGTTTTTTCGTCAATGGGCTGACACTTGGGGGCCAGAAATGTTCTGTG
ATCCGGGACTCACTGCTGCAAGACGGGGAATTTACAATGGATCTTCGTACCAAGAGCACCGGAGGAGCCC
CCACCTTCAATGTCACTGTCACCATGACTGCCAAGACGCTAGTCCTGCTGATGGGCAAAGAAGGTGTCCA
CGGTGGTTTGATCAACAAGAAATGTTATGAAATGGCCTCTCACCTGCGGCGTTCCCAGTACTAAGGATCC
ACCGGATCTAGATAACTGATCATAATCAGCCATACCACATTTGTAGAGGTTTTACTTGCTTTAAAAAACC
TCCCACACCTCCCCCTGAACCTGAAACATAAAATGAATGCAATTGTTGTTGTTAACTTGTTTATTGCAGC
TTATAATGGTTACAAATAAAGCAATAGCATCACAAATT
